>Addgene plasmid #103832 | pmCherry-MS2coatProtein | addgene full sequence | sequence record 199475 | Addgene NGS Result
AATAGTAATCAATTACGGGGTCATTAGTTCATAGCCCATATATGGAGTTCCGCGTTACATAACTTACGGT
AAATGGCCCGCCTGGCTGACCGCCCAACGACCCCCGCCCATTGACGTCAATAATGACGTATGTTCCCATA
GTAACGCCAATAGGGACTTTCCATTGACGTCAATGGGTGGAGTATTTACGGTAAACTGCCCACTTGGCAG
TACATCAAGTGTATCATATGCCAAGTACGCCCCCTATTGACGTCAATGACGGTAAATGGCCCGCCTGGCA
TTATGCCCAGTACATGACCTTATGGGACTTTCCTACTTGGCAGTACATCTACGTATTAGTCATCGCTATT
ACCATGGTGATGCGGTTTTGGCAGTACATCAATGGGCGTGGATAGCGGTTTGACTCACGGGGATTTCCAA
GTCTCCACCCCATTGACGTCAATGGGAGTTTGTTTTGGCACCAAAATCAACGGGACTTTCCAAAATGTCG
TAACAACTCCGCCCCATTGACGCAAATGGGCGGTAGGCGTGTACGGTGGGAGGTCTATATAAGCAGAGCT
GGTTTAGTGAACCGTCAGATCCGCTAGCGCTACCGGTAGCCACCATGGTGAGCAAGGGCGAGGAGGATAA
CATGGCCATCATCAAGGAGTTCATGCGCTTCAAGGTGCACATGGAGGGCTCCGTGAACGGCCACGAGTTC
GAGATCGAGGGCGAGGGCGAGGGCCGCCCCTACGAGGGCACCCAGACCGCCAAGCTGAAGGTGACCAAGG
GTGGCCCCCTGCCCTTCGCCTGGGACATCCTGTCCCCTCAGTTCATGTACGGCTCCAAGGCCTACGTGAA
GCACCCCGCCGACATCCCCGACTACTTGAAGCTGTCCTTCCCCGAGGGCTTCAAGTGGGAGCGCGTGATG
AACTTCGAGGACGGCGGCGTGGTGACCGTGACCCAGGACTCCTCCCTGCAGGACGGCGAGTTCATCTACA
AGGTGAAGCTGCGCGGCACCAACTTCCCCTCCGACGGCCCCGTAATGCAGAAGAAGACCATGGGCTGGGA
GGCCTCCTCCGAGCGGATGTACCCCGAGGACGGCGCCCTGAAGGGCGAGATCAAGCAGAGGCTGAAGCTG
AAGGACGGCGGCCACTACGACGCTGAGGTCAAGACCACCTACAAGGCCAAGAAGCCCGTGCAGCTGCCCG
GCGCCTACAACGTCAACATCAAGTTGGACATCACCTCCCACAACGAGGACTACACCATCGTGGAACAGTA
CGAACGCGCCGAGGGCCGCCACTCCACCGGCGGCATGGACGAGCTGTACAAGGGAGGTGCTCGAGCTATG
GCTTCTAACTTTACTCAGTTCGTTCTCGTCGACAATGGCGGAACTGGCGACGTGACTGTCGCCCCAAGCA
ACTTCGCTAACGGGGTCGCTGAATGGATCAGCTCTAACTCGCGTTCACAGGCTTACAAAGTAACCTGTAG
CGTTCGTCAGAGCTCTGCGCAGAATCGCAAATACACCATCAAAGTCGAGGTGCCTAAAGGCGCCTGGCGT
TCGTACTTAAATATGGAACTAACCATTCCAATTTTCGCCACGAATTCCGACTGCGAGCTTATTGTTAAGG
CAATGCAAGGTCTCCTAAAAGATGGAAACCCGATTCCCTCAGCAATCGCAGCAAACTCCGGCATCTACGG
ATCCACCGGATCTAGATAACTGATCATAATCAGCCATACCACATTTGTAGAGGTTTTACTTGCTTTAAAA
AACCTCCCACACCTCCCCCTGAACCTGAAACATAAAATGAATGCAATTGTTGTTGTTAACTTGTTTATTG
CAGCTTATAATGGTTACAAATAAAGCAATAGCATCACAAATTTCACAAATAAAGCATTTTTTTCACTGCA
TTCTAGTTGTGGTTTGTCCAAACTCATCAATGTATCTTAACGCGTAAATTGTAAGCGTTAATATTTTGTT
AAAATTCGCGTTAAATTTTTGTTAAATCAGCTCATTTTTTAACCAATAGGCCGAAATCGGCAAAATCCCT
TATAAATCAAAAGAATAGACCGAGATAGGGT
[37 nt withheld, positions 2062-2098]
AAAGAACGTGGACTCCAACGTCAAAGG
[49 nt withheld, positions 2126-2174]
T
[91 nt withheld, positions 2176-2266]
G
[124 nt withheld, positions 2268-2391]
CAGGTGGCACTTTTCGGGGAAATGTGCGCGGAACCCCTATTTGTTTATTTTTCTAAATACATTCAAATAT
GTATCCGCTCATGAGACAATAACCCTGATAAATGCTTCAATAATATTGAAAAAGGAAGAGTCCTGAGGCG
GAAAGAACCAGCTGTGGAATGTGTGTCAGTTAGGGTGTGGAAAGTCCCCAGGCTCCCCAGCAGGCAGAAG
TATGCAAAGCATGCATCTCAATTAGTCAGCAACCAGGTGTGGAAAGTCCCCAGGCTCCCCAGCAGGCAGA
AGTATGCAAAGCATGCATCTCAATTAGTCAGCAACCATAGTCCCGCCCCTAACTCCGCCCATCCCGCCCC
TAACTCCGCCCAGTTCCGCCCATTCTCCGCCCCATGGCTGACTAATTTTTTTTATTTATGCAGAGGCCGA
GGCCGCCTCGGCCTCTGAGCTATTCCAGAAGTAGTGAGGAGGCTTTTTTGGAGGCCTAGGCTTTTGCAAA
GATCGATCAAGAGACAGGATGAGGATCGTTTCGCATGATTGAACAAGATGGATTGCACGCAGGTTCTCCG
GCCGCTTGGGTGGAGAGGCTATTCGGCTATGACTGGGCACAACAGACAATCGGCTGCTCTGATGCCGCCG
TGTTCCGGCTGTCAGCGCAGGGGCGCCCGGTTCTTTTTGTCAAGACCGACCTGTCCGGTGCCCTGAATGA
ACTGCAAGACGAGGCAGCGCGGCTATCGTGGCTGGCCACGACGGGCGTTCCTTGCGCAGCTGTGCTCGAC
GTTGTCACTGAAGCGGGAAGGGACTGGCTGCTATTGGGCGAAGTGCCGGGGCAGGATCTCCTGTCATCTC
ACCTTGCTCCTGCCGAGAAAGTATCCATCATGGCTGATGCAATGCGGCGGCTGCATACGCTTGATCCGGC
TACCTGCCCATTCGACCACCAAGCGAAACATCGCATCGAGCGAGCACGTACTCGGATGGAAGCCGGTCTT
GTCGATCAGGATGATCTGGACGAAGAGCATCAGGGGCTCGCGCCAGCCGAACTGTTCGCCAGGCTCAAGG
CGAGCATGCCCGACGGCGAGGATCTCGTCGTGACCCATGGCGATGCCTGCTTGCCGAATATCATGGTGGA
AAATGGCCGCTTTTCTGGATTCATCGACTGTGGCCGGCTGGGTGTGGCGGACCGCTATCAGGACATAGCG
TTGGCTACCCGTGATATTGCTGAAGAGCTTGGCGGCGAATGGGCTGACCGCTTCCTCGTGCTTTACGGTA
TCGCCGCTCCCGATTCGCAGCGCATCGCCTTCTATCGCCTTCTTGACGAGTTCTTCTGAGCGGGACTCTG
GGGTTCGAAATGACCGACCAAGCGACGCCCAACCTGCCATCACGAGATTTCGATTCCACCGCCGCCTTCT
ATGAAAGGTTGGGCTTCGGAATCGTTTTCCGGGACGCCGGCTGGATGATCCTCCAGCGCGGGGATCTCAT
GCTGGAGTTCTTCGCCCACCCTAGGGGGAGGCTAACTGAAACACGGAAGGAGACAATACCGGAAGGAACC
CGCGCTATGACGGCAATAAAAAGACAGAATAAAACGCACGGTGTTGGGTCGTTTGTTCATAAACGCGGGG
TTCGGTCCCAGGGCTGGCACTCTGTCGATACCCCACCGAGACCCCATTGGGGCCAATACGCCCGCGTTTC
TTCCTTTTCCCCACCCCACCCCCCAAGTTCGGGTGAAGGCCCAGGGCTCGCAGCCAACGTCGGGGCGGCA
GGCCCTGCCATAGCCTCAGGTTACTCATATATACTTTAGATTGATTTAAAACTTCATTTTTAATTTAAAA
GGATCTAGGTGAAGATCCTTTTTGATAATCTCATGACCAAAATCCCTTAACGTGAGTTTTCGTTCCACTG
AGCGTCAGACCCCGTAGAAAAGATCAAAGGATCTTCTTGAGATCCTTTTTTTCTGCGCGTAATCTGCTGC
TTGCAAACAAAAAAACCACCGCTACCAGCGGTGGTTTGTTTGCCGGATCAAGAGCTACCAACTCTTTTTC
CGAAGGTAACTGGCTTCAGCAGAGCGCAGATACCAAATACTGTTCTTCTAGTGTAGCCGTAGTTAGGCCA
CCACTTCAAGAACTCTGTAGCACCGCCTACATACCTCGCTCTGCTAATCCTGTTACCAGTGGCTGCTGCC
AGTGGCGATAAGTCGTGTCTTACCGGGTTGGACTCAAGACGATAGTTACCGGATAAGGCGCAGCGGTCGG
GCTGAACGGGGGGTTCGTGCACACAGCCCAGCTTGGAGCGAACGACCTACACCGAACTGAGATACCTACA
GCGTGAGCTATGAGAAAGCGCCACGCTTCCCGAAGGGAGAAAGGCGGACAGGTATCCGGTAAGCGGCAGG
GTCGGAACAGGAGAGCGCACGAGGGAGCTTCCAGGGGGAAACGCCTGGTATCTTTATAGTCCTGTCGGGT
TTCGCCACCTCTGACTTGAGCGTCGATTTTTGTGATGCTCGTCAGGGGGGCGGAGCCTATGGAAAAACGC
CAGCAACGCGGCCTTTTTACGGTTCCTGGCCTTTTGCTGGCCTTTTGCTCACATGTTCTTTCCTGCGTTA
TCCCCTGATTCTGTGGATAACCGTATTACCGCCATGCATTAGTTATT
Features (pLannotate 1.2.2; 14 found; start..end, strand, type, name):
     53..356     +  enhancer       CMV enhancer: human cytomegalovirus immediate early enhancer
    357..560     +  promoter       CMV promoter: human cytomegalovirus (CMV) immediate early promoter
    605..1312    +  CDS            mCherry: mCherry is a basic (constitutively fluorescent) red fluorescent protein published in 2004, derived from Discosoma sp.. It is reported to be a very rapidly-maturing monomer with low acid sensitivity.
   1328..1678    +  CDS            CAPSD_BPMS2 (fragment): Experimental evidence at protein level: Swiss-Prot protein existence level 1. Acts as a translational repressor of viral replicase synthesis late in infection. This latter function is the result of capsid protein interaction with an RNA hairpin which contains the replicase ribosome-binding site. From Escherichia phage MS2 (Bacteriophage MS2).
   1701..1785    +  CDS            large T antigen (fragment): large T antigen from SV40 (simian virus 40)
   1808..1929    +  polyA_signal   SV40 poly(A) signal: SV40 polyadenylation signal
   1963..2391    -  rep_origin     f1 ori (sequence partly withheld): f1 bacteriophage origin of replication; arrow indicates direction of (+) strand synthesis
   2418..2522    +  promoter       AmpR promoter: bla
   2524..2881    +  promoter       SV40 promoter: SV40 enhancer and early promoter
   2916..3710    +  CDS            NeoR/KanR: aminoglycoside phosphotransferase from Tn5; aph(3')-II (or nptII); confers resistance to neomycin, kanamycin, and G418 (Geneticin®)
   3731..3883    +  CDS            ble (fragment): BLE_KLEPN - Experimental evidence at protein level: Swiss-Prot protein existence level 1. Binding protein with a strong affinity to the bleomycin family of antibiotics. Binds to CL990; an antimitotic-antibiotic compound. From Klebsiella pneumoniae.
   3942..3989    +  polyA_signal   HSV TK poly(A) signal: herpes simplex virus thymidine kinase polyadenylation signal (Cole and Stacy, 1985)
   4080..4096    -  polyA_signal   bGH poly(A) signal (fragment): bovine growth hormone polyadenylation signal
   4318..4906    +  rep_origin     ori: high-copy-number ColE1/pMB1/pBR322/pUC origin of replication
