>Addgene plasmid #103832 | pmCherry-MS2coatProtein | depositor full sequence | sequence record 201637 | Full sequence
TAGTTATTAATAGTAATCAATTACGGGGTCATTAGTTCATAGCCCATATATGGAGTTCCGCGTTACATAA
CTTACGGTAAATGGCCCGCCTGGCTGACCGCCCAACGACCCCCGCCCATTGACGTCAATAATGACGTATG
TTCCCATAGTAACGCCAATAGGGACTTTCCATTGACGTCAATGGGTGGAGTATTTACGGTAAACTGCCCA
CTTGGCAGTACATCAAGTGTATCATATGCCAAGTACGCCCCCTATTGACGTCAATGACGGTAAATGGCCC
GCCTGGCATTATGCCCAGTACATGACCTTATGGGACTTTCCTACTTGGCAGTACATCTACGTATTAGTCA
TCGCTATTACCATGGTGATGCGGTTTTGGCAGTACATCAATGGGCGTGGATAGCGGTTTGACTCACGGGG
ATTTCCAAGTCTCCACCCCATTGACGTCAATGGGAGTTTGTTTTGGCACCAAAATCAACGGGACTTTCCA
AAATGTCGTAACAACTCCGCCCCATTGACGCAAATGGGCGGTAGGCGTGTACGGTGGGAGGTCTATATAA
GCAGAGCTGGTTTAGTGAACCGTCAGATCCGCTAGCGCTACCGGTAGCCACCATGGTGAGCAAGGGCGAG
GAGGATAACATGGCCATCATCAAGGAGTTCATGCGCTTCAAGGTGCACATGGAGGGCTCCGTGAACGGCC
ACGAGTTCGAGATCGAGGGCGAGGGCGAGGGCCGCCCCTACGAGGGCACCCAGACCGCCAAGCTGAAGGT
GACCAAGGGTGGCCCCCTGCCCTTCGCCTGGGACATCCTGTCCCCTCAGTTCATGTACGGCTCCAAGGCC
TACGTGAAGCACCCCGCCGACATCCCCGACTACTTGAAGCTGTCCTTCCCCGAGGGCTTCAAGTGGGAGC
GCGTGATGAACTTCGAGGACGGCGGCGTGGTGACCGTGACCCAGGACTCCTCCCTGCAGGACGGCGAGTT
CATCTACAAGGTGAAGCTGCGCGGCACCAACTTCCCCTCCGACGGCCCCGTAATGCAGAAGAAGACCATG
GGCTGGGAGGCCTCCTCCGAGCGGATGTACCCCGAGGACGGCGCCCTGAAGGGCGAGATCAAGCAGAGGC
TGAAGCTGAAGGACGGCGGCCACTACGACGCTGAGGTCAAGACCACCTACAAGGCCAAGAAGCCCGTGCA
GCTGCCCGGCGCCTACAACGTCAACATCAAGTTGGACATCACCTCCCACAACGAGGACTACACCATCGTG
GAACAGTACGAACGCGCCGAGGGCCGCCACTCCACCGGCGGCATGGACGAGCTGTACAAGGGAGGTGCTC
GAGCTATGGCTTCTAACTTTACTCAGTTCGTTCTCGTCGACAATGGCGGAACTGGCGACGTGACTGTCGC
CCCAAGCAACTTCGCTAACGGGGTCGCTGAATGGATCAGCTCTAACTCGCGTTCACAGGCTTACAAAGTA
ACCTGTAGCGTTCGTCAGAGCTCTGCGCAGAATCGCAAATACACCATCAAAGTCGAGGTGCCTAAAGGCG
CCTGGCGTTCGTACTTAAATATGGAACTAACCATTCCAATTTTCGCCACGAATTCCGACTGCGAGCTTAT
TGTTAAGGCAATGCAAGGTCTCCTAAAAGATGGAAACCCGATTCCCTCAGCAATCGCAGCAAACTCCGGC
ATCTACGGATCCACCGGATCTAGATAACTGATCATAATCAGCCATACCACATTTGTAGAGGTTTTACTTG
CTTTAAAAAACCTCCCACACCTCCCCCTGAACCTGAAACATAAAATGAATGCAATTGTTGTTGTTAACTT
GTTTATTGCAGCTTATAATGGTTACAAATAAAGCAATAGCATCACAAATTTCACAAATAAAGCATTTTTT
TCACTGCATTCTAGTTGTGGTTTGTCCAAACTCATCAATGTATCTTAACGCGTAAATTGTAAGCGTTAAT
ATTTTGTTAAAATTCGCGTTAAATTTTTGTTAAATCAGCTCATTTTTTAACCAATAGGCCGAAATCGGCA
AAATCCCTTATAAATCAAAAGAATAGACCGAGATAGGGT
[37 nt withheld, positions 2070-2106]
AAAGAACGTGGACTCCAACGTCAAAGG
[49 nt withheld, positions 2134-2182]
T
[91 nt withheld, positions 2184-2274]
G
[124 nt withheld, positions 2276-2399]
CAGGTGGCACTTTTCGGGGAAATGTGCGCGGAACCCCTATTTGTTTATTTTTCTAAATACATTCAAATAT
GTATCCGCTCATGAGACAATAACCCTGATAAATGCTTCAATAATATTGAAAAAGGAAGAGTCCTGAGGCG
GAAAGAACCAGCTGTGGAATGTGTGTCAGTTAGGGTGTGGAAAGTCCCCAGGCTCCCCAGCAGGCAGAAG
TATGCAAAGCATGCATCTCAATTAGTCAGCAACCAGGTGTGGAAAGTCCCCAGGCTCCCCAGCAGGCAGA
AGTATGCAAAGCATGCATCTCAATTAGTCAGCAACCATAGTCCCGCCCCTAACTCCGCCCATCCCGCCCC
TAACTCCGCCCAGTTCCGCCCATTCTCCGCCCCATGGCTGACTAATTTTTTTTATTTATGCAGAGGCCGA
GGCCGCCTCGGCCTCTGAGCTATTCCAGAAGTAGTGAGGAGGCTTTTTTGGAGGCCTAGGCTTTTGCAAA
GATCGATCAAGAGACAGGATGAGGATCGTTTCGCATGATTGAACAAGATGGATTGCACGCAGGTTCTCCG
GCCGCTTGGGTGGAGAGGCTATTCGGCTATGACTGGGCACAACAGACAATCGGCTGCTCTGATGCCGCCG
TGTTCCGGCTGTCAGCGCAGGGGCGCCCGGTTCTTTTTGTCAAGACCGACCTGTCCGGTGCCCTGAATGA
ACTGCAAGACGAGGCAGCGCGGCTATCGTGGCTGGCCACGACGGGCGTTCCTTGCGCAGCTGTGCTCGAC
GTTGTCACTGAAGCGGGAAGGGACTGGCTGCTATTGGGCGAAGTGCCGGGGCAGGATCTCCTGTCATCTC
ACCTTGCTCCTGCCGAGAAAGTATCCATCATGGCTGATGCAATGCGGCGGCTGCATACGCTTGATCCGGC
TACCTGCCCATTCGACCACCAAGCGAAACATCGCATCGAGCGAGCACGTACTCGGATGGAAGCCGGTCTT
GTCGATCAGGATGATCTGGACGAAGAGCATCAGGGGCTCGCGCCAGCCGAACTGTTCGCCAGGCTCAAGG
CGAGCATGCCCGACGGCGAGGATCTCGTCGTGACCCATGGCGATGCCTGCTTGCCGAATATCATGGTGGA
AAATGGCCGCTTTTCTGGATTCATCGACTGTGGCCGGCTGGGTGTGGCGGACCGCTATCAGGACATAGCG
TTGGCTACCCGTGATATTGCTGAAGAGCTTGGCGGCGAATGGGCTGACCGCTTCCTCGTGCTTTACGGTA
TCGCCGCTCCCGATTCGCAGCGCATCGCCTTCTATCGCCTTCTTGACGAGTTCTTCTGAGCGGGACTCTG
GGGTTCGAAATGACCGACCAAGCGACGCCCAACCTGCCATCACGAGATTTCGATTCCACCGCCGCCTTCT
ATGAAAGGTTGGGCTTCGGAATCGTTTTCCGGGACGCCGGCTGGATGATCCTCCAGCGCGGGGATCTCAT
GCTGGAGTTCTTCGCCCACCCTAGGGGGAGGCTAACTGAAACACGGAAGGAGACAATACCGGAAGGAACC
CGCGCTATGACGGCAATAAAAAGACAGAATAAAACGCACGGTGTTGGGTCGTTTGTTCATAAACGCGGGG
TTCGGTCCCAGGGCTGGCACTCTGTCGATACCCCACCGAGACCCCATTGGGGCCAATACGCCCGCGTTTC
TTCCTTTTCCCCACCCCACCCCCCAAGTTCGGGTGAAGGCCCAGGGCTCGCAGCCAACGTCGGGGCGGCA
GGCCCTGCCATAGCCTCAGGTTACTCATATATACTTTAGATTGATTTAAAACTTCATTTTTAATTTAAAA
GGATCTAGGTGAAGATCCTTTTTGATAATCTCATGACCAAAATCCCTTAACGTGAGTTTTCGTTCCACTG
AGCGTCAGACCCCGTAGAAAAGATCAAAGGATCTTCTTGAGATCCTTTTTTTCTGCGCGTAATCTGCTGC
TTGCAAACAAAAAAACCACCGCTACCAGCGGTGGTTTGTTTGCCGGATCAAGAGCTACCAACTCTTTTTC
CGAAGGTAACTGGCTTCAGCAGAGCGCAGATACCAAATACTGTCCTTCTAGTGTAGCCGTAGTTAGGCCA
CCACTTCAAGAACTCTGTAGCACCGCCTACATACCTCGCTCTGCTAATCCTGTTACCAGTGGCTGCTGCC
AGTGGCGATAAGTCGTGTCTTACCGGGTTGGACTCAAGACGATAGTTACCGGATAAGGCGCAGCGGTCGG
GCTGAACGGGGGGTTCGTGCACACAGCCCAGCTTGGAGCGAACGACCTACACCGAACTGAGATACCTACA
GCGTGAGCTATGAGAAAGCGCCACGCTTCCCGAAGGGAGAAAGGCGGACAGGTATCCGGTAAGCGGCAGG
GTCGGAACAGGAGAGCGCACGAGGGAGCTTCCAGGGGGAAACGCCTGGTATCTTTATAGTCCTGTCGGGT
TTCGCCACCTCTGACTTGAGCGTCGATTTTTGTGATGCTCGTCAGGGGGGCGGAGCCTATGGAAAAACGC
CAGCAACGCGGCCTTTTTACGGTTCCTGGCCTTTTGCTGGCCTTTTGCTCACATGTTCTTTCCTGCGTTA
TCCCCTGATTCTGTGGATAACCGTATTACCGCCATGCAT
Features (pLannotate 1.2.2; 14 found; start..end, strand, type, name):
     61..364     +  enhancer       CMV enhancer: human cytomegalovirus immediate early enhancer
    365..568     +  promoter       CMV promoter: human cytomegalovirus (CMV) immediate early promoter
    613..1320    +  CDS            mCherry: mCherry is a basic (constitutively fluorescent) red fluorescent protein published in 2004, derived from Discosoma sp.. It is reported to be a very rapidly-maturing monomer with low acid sensitivity.
   1336..1686    +  CDS            CAPSD_BPMS2 (fragment): Experimental evidence at protein level: Swiss-Prot protein existence level 1. Acts as a translational repressor of viral replicase synthesis late in infection. This latter function is the result of capsid protein interaction with an RNA hairpin which contains the replicase ribosome-binding site. From Escherichia phage MS2 (Bacteriophage MS2).
   1709..1793    +  CDS            large T antigen (fragment): large T antigen from SV40 (simian virus 40)
   1816..1937    +  polyA_signal   SV40 poly(A) signal: SV40 polyadenylation signal
   1971..2399    -  rep_origin     f1 ori (sequence partly withheld): f1 bacteriophage origin of replication; arrow indicates direction of (+) strand synthesis
   2426..2530    +  promoter       AmpR promoter: bla
   2532..2889    +  promoter       SV40 promoter: SV40 enhancer and early promoter
   2924..3718    +  CDS            NeoR/KanR: aminoglycoside phosphotransferase from Tn5; aph(3')-II (or nptII); confers resistance to neomycin, kanamycin, and G418 (Geneticin®)
   3739..3891    +  CDS            ble (fragment): BLE_KLEPN - Experimental evidence at protein level: Swiss-Prot protein existence level 1. Binding protein with a strong affinity to the bleomycin family of antibiotics. Binds to CL990; an antimitotic-antibiotic compound. From Klebsiella pneumoniae.
   3950..3997    +  polyA_signal   HSV TK poly(A) signal: herpes simplex virus thymidine kinase polyadenylation signal (Cole and Stacy, 1985)
   4088..4104    -  polyA_signal   bGH poly(A) signal (fragment): bovine growth hormone polyadenylation signal
   4326..4914    +  rep_origin     ori: high-copy-number ColE1/pMB1/pBR322/pUC origin of replication
