[The description below was written by a language model from this plasmid's Addgene catalogue record and pLannotate feature annotations shown in this document.]
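Description:
pmCherry-MS2coatProtein is a mammalian expression plasmid of about 5.0 kb built on the Clontech pEGFP-C1 backbone, from which the EGFP coding sequence was removed with AgeI and BamHI and replaced by an mCherry–MS2 coat protein fusion. It replicates at high copy in E. coli from a ColE1/pUC-type origin and also carries an f1 origin. A single Tn5 NeoR/KanR gene serves both hosts. A bacterial bla-type promoter drives it for kanamycin selection, and the SV40 enhancer/early promoter drives it for G418 selection in mammalian cells, with the HSV TK polyadenylation signal terminating the cassette. The short ble, bGH poly(A) and SV40 large T antigen hits in the feature table are fragmentary matches and not annotated functional elements. The large T fragment lies just upstream of the SV40 poly(A) signal.

The payload is transcribed from the CMV immediate-early enhancer and promoter and terminated by the SV40 poly(A) signal. It encodes mCherry, a monomeric red fluorescent protein, at the N-terminus, followed after a short linker by the bacteriophage MS2 coat protein (MCP), which binds a specific RNA hairpin from the phage genome. The MCP portion lacks 13 amino acids and carries an A81G substitution plus two silent changes. The depositor notes that the relevance of these changes is unknown, but that the sequence closely matches another published MCP variant.

In cells expressing transcripts tagged with MS2 stem-loops, the fusion accumulates on the RNA. It therefore works as a live-cell fluorescent reader of RNA production, and was used to follow light-controlled transcription in real time. The depositor and sequencing-derived records show the same features, offset by only a few bases.
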