Addgene plasmid #103832: pmCherry-MS2coatProtein
Purpose: Live cell reader for MS2 loop RNA production
Depositing lab: Karsten Rippe. Depositing organization: Deutsches Krebsforschungszentrum (DKFZ). Publication: Real-time observation of light-controlled transcription in living cells. Rademacher A, Erdel F, Trojanowski J, Schumacher S, Rippe K. J Cell Sci. 2017 Dec 15;130(24):4213-4224. doi: 10.1242/jcs.205534. Epub 2017 Nov 9. PubMed 29122982.
Backbone
  Vector backbone: pEGFP-C1
  Backbone manufacturer: Clontech
  Backbone size w/o insert (bp): 3941
  Vector type: Mammalian Expression
  Selectable markers: Neomycin (select with G418)
Growth in bacteria
  Bacterial resistance: Kanamycin, 50 μg/mL
  Growth temperature: 37°C
  Growth strain: DH5alpha
  Copy number: High Copy
Gene/Insert
  Gene/Insert name: mCherry-MS2 coat protein
  Insert size (bp): 1102
  Mutation: MCP: nt 202-240 are missing (13 aa), C242G (A81G), A246C (silent, A82A), T291C (silent, A97A)
  Entrez Gene: cp (a.k.a. MS2g2)
  Promoter: CMV
  Cloning method: Restriction Enzyme; 5′ cloning site AgeI (not destroyed); 3′ cloning site BamHI (not destroyed)
  Sequencing primers: 5′ CMV-F
Terms and licenses: Academic/Nonprofit Terms; Industry Terms: Not Available to Industry
Depositor comments: EGFP was cut out from the backbone (AgeI/BamHI cuts); relevance of mutations unknown, but insert sequence is almost identical (except A88G, I30V) to another published MCP sequence (GenBank: JQ624676.1, Auslaender et al. 2012, Nature 487(7405): 123-127)
How to cite: pmCherry-MS2coatProtein was a gift from Karsten Rippe (Addgene plasmid # 103832 ; http://n2t.net/addgene:103832 ; RRID:Addgene_103832)
