>Addgene plasmid #103832 | pmCherry-MS2coatProtein | depositor partial sequence | sequence record 196755 | mCherry
ATGGTGAGCAAGGGCGAGGAGGATAACATGGCCATCATCAAGGAGTTCATGCGCTTCAAGGTGCACATGG
AGGGCTCCGTGAACGGCCACGAGTTCGAGATCGAGGGCGAGGGCGAGGGCCGCCCCTACGAGGGCACCCA
GACCGCCAAGCTGAAGGTGACCAAGGGTGGCCCCCTGCCCTTCGCCTGGGACATCCTGTCCCCTCAGTTC
ATGTACGGCTCCAAGGCCTACGTGAAGCACCCCGCCGACATCCCCGACTACTTGAAGCTGTCCTTCCCCG
AGGGCTTCAAGTGGGAGCGCGTGATGAACTTCGAGGACGGCGGCGTGGTGACCGTGACCCAGGACTCCTC
CCTGCAGGACGGCGAGTTCATCTACAAGGTGAAGCTGCGCGGCACCAACTTCCCCTCCGACGGCCCCGTA
ATGCAGAAGAAGACCATGGGCTGGGAGGCCTCCTCCGAGCGGATGTACCCCGAGGACGGCGCCCTGAAGG
GCGAGATCAAGCAGAGGCTGAAGCTGAAGGACGGCGGCCACTACGACGCTGAGGTCAAGACCACCTACAA
GGCCAAGAAGCCCGTGCAGCTGCCCGGCGCCTACAACGTCAACATCAAGTTGGACATCACCTCCCACAAC
GAGGACTACACCATCGTGGAACAGTACGAACGCGCCGAGGGCCGCCACTCCACCGGCGGCATGGACGAGC
TGTACAAG
