>Addgene plasmid #103832 | pmCherry-MS2coatProtein | depositor partial sequence | sequence record 196756 | MS2 coat protein
ATGGCTTCTAACTTTACTCAGTTCGTTCTCGTCGACAATGGCGGAACTGGCGACGTGACTGTCGCCCCAA
GCAACTTCGCTAACGGGGTCGCTGAATGGATCAGCTCTAACTCGCGTTCACAGGCTTACAAAGTAACCTG
TAGCGTTCGTCAGAGCTCTGCGCAGAATCGCAAATACACCATCAAAGTCGAGGTGCCTAAAGGCGCCTGG
CGTTCGTACTTAAATATGGAACTAACCATTCCAATTTTCGCCACGAATTCCGACTGCGAGCTTATTGTTA
AGGCAATGCAAGGTCTCCTAAAAGATGGAAACCCGATTCCCTCAGCAATCGCAGCAAACTCCGGCATCTA
C
